Addgene plasmid #21131: pCMV-BID
Depositing lab: Junying Yuan. Depositing organization: Harvard Medical School. Publication: Cleavage of BID by caspase 8 mediates the mitochondrial damage in the Fas pathway of apoptosis. Li H, Zhu H, Xu CJ, Yuan J. Cell. 1998 Aug 21. 94(4):491-501. 10.1016/S0092-8674(00)81590-1 PubMed 9727492.
Backbone
  Vector backbone: pCMV-5a
  Backbone size w/o insert (bp): 4700
  Vector type: Mammalian Expression
Growth in bacteria
  Bacterial resistance: Ampicillin, 100 μg/mL
  Growth temperature: 37°C
  Growth strain: DH5alpha
  Copy number: High Copy
Gene/Insert
  Gene/Insert name: flag-tagged mouse Bid (alt name: pHL172)
  Species: M. musculus (mouse)
  Insert size (bp): 585
  GenBank ID: EDK98737
  Tag / fusion protein: Flag (C terminal on insert)
  Cloning method: Restriction Enzyme; 5′ cloning site BamH1 (not destroyed); 3′ cloning site BamH1 (not destroyed)
  Sequencing primers: 5′ n/a
Terms and licenses: Academic/Nonprofit Terms; Industry Terms: Not Available to Industry
How to cite: pCMV-BID was a gift from Junying Yuan (Addgene plasmid # 21131 ; http://n2t.net/addgene:21131 ; RRID:Addgene_21131)
