[The description below was written by a language model from this plasmid's Addgene catalogue record.]
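Description:
pCMV-BID (also recorded as pHL172) is a mammalian expression plasmid built on the pCMV-5a backbone, listed at about 4.7 kb without the insert. It is maintained in E. coli as a high-copy plasmid under ampicillin selection. The record does not list a mammalian selection marker, the origin of replication or a feature map. The promoter is also not stated explicitly, although the plasmid and backbone names point to a cytomegalovirus (CMV) immediate-early promoter, a strong constitutive element widely used for transient expression in cultured mammalian cells.

The payload is a 585 bp insert encoding mouse (M. musculus) Bid, carrying a Flag epitope at its C terminus. The fragment was introduced by restriction cloning into a BamHI site, and BamHI sites are retained on both sides. It can therefore be excised with a single enzyme, but its orientation is not enforced by the cloning strategy. Bid is a pro-apoptotic BH3-only member of the Bcl-2 family. The associated publication concerns cleavage of BID by caspase 8 and the role of that cleavage in mitochondrial damage in the Fas apoptosis pathway. The C-terminal Flag tag allows detection or immunoprecipitation of the full-length protein, and of any cleavage fragment that keeps the C terminus, using anti-Flag antibodies. The plasmid suits overexpression of tagged Bid in mammalian cells to study its processing, localisation and death-inducing activity, though the record does not describe specific applications beyond the publication title.
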