>Addgene plasmid #21131 | pCMV-BID | addgene partial sequence | sequence record 26956 | CMV-F 5'-CGCAAATGGGCGGTAGGCGTG-3'
CNGNGGGNATTAGCAGAGCTCGTTTGTGAACCGTCAGAATTCAAGCTTGCGGCCGCAGATCTATCGATCT
GCAGGATATCAGTCGACGGATCCCATGGACTCTGAGGTCAGCAACGGTTCCGGCCTGGGGGCCAAGCACA
TCACAGACCTGCTGGTGTTCGGCTTTCTCCAAAGCTCTGGCTGTACTCGCCAAGAGCTGGAGGTGCTGGG
TCGGGAACTGCCTGTGCAAGCTTACTGGGAGGCAGACCTCGAAGACGAGCTGCAGACAGACGGCAGCCAG
GCCAGCCGCTCCTTCAACCAAGGAAGAATAGAGCCAGATTCTGAAAGTCAGGAAGAAATCATCCACAACA
TTGCCAGACATCTCGCCCAAATAGGCGATGAGATGGACCACAACATCCAGCCCACACTGGTGAGACAGCT
AGCCGCACAGTTCATGAATGGCAGCCTGTCGGAGGAAGACAAAAGGAACTGCCTGGCCAAAGCCCTTGAT
GAGGTGAAGACAGCCTTCCCCAGAGACATGGAGAACGACAAGGCCATGCTGATAATGACAATGCTGTTGG
CCAAAAAAGTGGCCAGTCACGCACCATCTTTGCTCCGTGATGTCTTCCACACGACTGTCAACTTTATTAA
CCAGAACCTATTCTCCTATGTGAGGAACTTGGTTAGAAACGAGATGGACGAATTCGGATCCGGTACCGAT
TACAAGGACGACGATGACAAGTAGTACTGGTGGATCCCTGTGACCCTCCCCAGTGCTCTCTGTGCTGGAN
TGNAGTTGCCACTCNATGGCCACCAGCTTGTCTATAAATTANTTGCTCATTTGTCTGATAGTGTCTTCTT
ATATATGGTGGAGGGGGTGNTTGACAGGCATTGGAAAACTTAGCTGGGGNNTGGACANTGATG
